>Addgene plasmid #239500 | pKS1139 | addgene full sequence | sequence record 475873 | Addgene NGS Result
ACTGGCCGATAATTGCAGACGAACGAGTCGAACAAGAAGCAGGCAAAGTTTAGAGCACTGCCCCTCCGCA
CTCAAAAAAGAAAAAACTAGGAGGAAAATAAAATTCTCAACCACACAAACACATAAACACATACAAATAC
AAATACAAGCTTATTTACTTGACATCGCGCGATCTTCCACTATTCAGCGCCGTCCGCCCTCTCTCGTGTT
TTTTGTTTACGCGACAACTATGCGAAATCCGGAGCAACGGGCAACCGTTTGGGGAAAGACCACACCCACG
CGCGATCGCCATGGCAACGAGGTCGCACACGCCCCACACCCAGACCTCCCTGCGAGCGGGCATGGGTACA
ATGTCCCCGTTGCCACAGACACCACTTCGTAGCACAGCGCAGAGCGTAGCGTGTTGTTGCTGCTGACAAA
AGAAAATTTTTCTTAGCAAAGCAAAGGAGGGGAAGCACGGGCAGATAGCACCGTACCATACCCTTGGAAA
CTCGAAATGAACGAAGCAGGAAATGAGAGAATGAGAGTTTTGTAGGTATATATAGCGGTAGTGTTTGCGC
GTTACCATCATCTTCTGGATCTATCTATTGTTCTTTTCCTCATCACTTTCCCCTTTTTCGCTCTTCTTCT
TGTCTTTTATTTCTTTCTTTTTTTTAATTGTTCCCTCGATTGGCTATCTACCAAAGAATCCAAACTTAAT
ACACGTATTTATTTGTCCAATTACCAGATCTATGAAGCTACTGTCTTCTATCGAACAAGCATGCGATATT
TGCCGACTTAAAAAGCTCAAGTGCTCCAAAGAAAAACCGAAGTGCGCCAAGTGTCTGAAGAACAACTGGG
AGTGTCGCTACTCTCCCAAAACCAAAAGATCTCCGCTGACTAGGGCACATCTGACAGAAGTGGAATCAAG
GCTAGAAAGACTGGAACAGCTATTTCTACTGATTTTTCCTCGAGAAGACCTTGACATGATTTTGAAAATG
GATTCTTTACAGGATATAAAAGCATTGTTAACAGGATTATTTGTACAAGATAATGTGAATAAAGATGCCG
TCACAGATAGATTGGCTTCAGTGGAGACTGATATGCCTCTAACATTGAGACAGCATAGAATAAGTGCGAC
ATCATCATCGGAAGAGAGTAGTAACAAAGGTCAAAGACAGTTGACTGTATCGATTGACTCGGCAGGATCC
GGTGACGGTGCTGGTTTAATTAACTCTGCTGGAGACATGAGAGCTGCCAACCTTTGGCCAAGCCCGCTCA
TGATCAAACGCTCTAAGAAGAACAGCCTGGCCTTGTCCCTGACGGCCGACCAGATGGTCAGTGCCTTGTT
GGATGCTGAGCCCCCCATACTCTATTCCGAGTATGATCCTACCAGACCCTTCAGTGAAGCTTCGATGATG
GGCTTACTGACCAACCTGGCAGACAGGGAGCTGGTTCACATGATCAACTGGGCGAAGAGGGTGCCAGGCT
TTGTGGATTTGACCCTCCATGATCAGGTCCACCTTCTAGAATGTGCCTGGCTAGAGATCCTGATGATTGG
ACTCGTCTGGCGCTCCATGGAGCACCCAGGGAAGCTACTGTTTGCTCCTAACTTGCTCTTGGACAGGAAC
CAGGGAAAATGTGTAGAGGGCATGGTGGAGATCTTCGACATGCTGCTGGCTACATCATCTCGGTTCCGCA
TGATGAATCTGCAGGGAGAGGAGTTTGTGTGCCTCAAATCTATTATTTTGCTTAATTCTGGAGTGTACAC
ATTTCTGTCCAGCACCCTGAAGTCTCTGGAAGAGAAGGACCATATCCACCGAGTCCTGGACAAGATCACA
GACACTTTGATCCACCTGATGGCCAAGGCAGGCCTGACCCTGCAGCAGCAGCACCAGCGGCTGGCCCAGC
TCCTCCTCATCCTCTCCCACATCAGGCACATGAGTAACAAAGGCATGGAGCATCTGTACAGCATGAAGTG
CAAGAACGTGGTGCCCCTCTATGACCTGCTGCTGGAGATGCTGGACGCCCACCGCCTACATGCGCCCACT
AGCCGTGGAGGGGCATCCGTGGAGGAAACGGACCAAAGCCACTTGGCCACTGCGGGCTCTACTTCATCGC
ATTCCTTGCAAAAGTATTACATCACGGGGGAGGCAGAGGGTTTCCCTGCCACAGTCGCGGCTGCAGGTGA
CGGTGCTGGTTTAATTAACATGACGGTCGACCATGATTTCAATAGCGAAGATATTTTATTCCCCATAGAA
AGCATGAGTAGTATACAATACGTGGAGAATAATAACCCAAATAATATTAACAACGATGTTATCCCGTATT
CTCTAGATATCAAAAACACTGTCTTAGATAGTGCGGATCTCAATGACATTCAAAATCAAGAAACTTCACT
GAATTTGGGGCTTCCTCCACTATCTTTCGACTCTCCACTGCCCGTAACGGAAACGATACCATCCACTACC
GATAACAGCTTGCATTTGAAAGCTGATAGCAACAAAAATCGCGATGCAAGAACTATTGAAAATGATAGTG
AAATTAAGAGTACTAATAATGCTAGTGGCTCTGGGGCAAATCAATACACAACTCTTACTTCACCTTATCC
TATGAACGACATTTTGTACAACATGAACAATCCGTTACAATCACCGTCACCTTCATCGGTACCTCAAAAT
CCGACTATAAATCCTCCCATAAATACAGCAAGTAACGAAACTAATTTATCGCCTCAAACTTCAAATGGTA
ATGAAACTCTTATATCTCCTCGAGCCCAACAACATACGTCCATTAAAGATAATCGTCTGTCCTTACCTAA
TGGTGCTAATTCGAATCTTTTCATTGACACTAACCCAAACAATTTGAACGAAAAACTAAGAAATCAATTG
AACTCAGATACAAATTCATATTCTAACTCCATTTCTAATTCAAACTCCAATTCTACGGGTAATTTAAATT
CCAGTTATTTTAATTCACTGAACATAGACTCCATGCTAGATGATTACGTTTCTAGTGATCTCTTATTGAA
TGATGATGATGATGACACTAATTTATCACGCCGAAGATTTAGCGACGTTATAACAAACCAATTTCCGTCA
ATGACAAATTCGAGGAATGAGCTCGGATCCTAACTCGAGATTGAATTGAATTGAAATCGATAGATCAATT
TTTTTCTTTTCTCTTTCCCCATCCTTTACGCTAAAATAATAGTTTATTTTATTTTTTGAATATTTTTTAT
TTATATACGTATATATAGACTATTATTTATCTTTTAATGATTATTAAGATTTTTATTAAAAAAAAATTCG
CTCCTCTTTTAATGCCTTTATGCAGTTTTTTTTTCCCATTCGATATTTCTATGTGCTGCCAAACCAGATG
TCAACACAGCTACAACGCCCCATTATCTTAGCCTAAAAAAACCTTCTCTTTGGAACTTTCAGTAATACGC
TTAACTGCTCATTGCTATATTGAAGTACGGATTAGAAGCCGCCGAGCGGGCGACAGCCCTCCGACGGATG
ACTCTCCTCCGTGCGTCCTCGTCATCACCGGTCGCGTTCCTGAAACGCAGATGTGCCTCGCGCCGCACTG
CTCCGAACAATAAAGATTCTACAATACTAGCTTTTATGGTTATGAAGAGGAAAAATTGGCAGTAACCTGG
CCCCACAAACCTTCAAATTAACGAATCAAATTAACAACCATAGGATGATAATGCGATTAGTTTTTTAGCC
TTATTTCTGGGGTAATTAATCAGCGAAGCGATGATTTTTGATCTATTAACAGATATATAAATGGAAAAGC
TGCATAACCACTTTAACTAATACTTTCAACATTTTCAGTTTGTATTACTTCTTATTCAAATGTCATAAAA
GTATCAACAAAAAATTGTTAATATACCTCTATACTTTAACGTCAAGGAGAAAAAACTATAAGATCTATGG
AGGAAGACAACATGGCTATCATCAAGGAATTCATGAGATTCAAGGTCCACATGGAAGGTTCTGTCAACGG
TCACGAATTTGAAATTGAAGGTGAAGGTGAAGGTCATCCATACGAAGGTACTCAAACAGCTAGACTAAAG
GTTACCAAGGGTGACCCATTGCCTTTTGCTTGGGATATCTTGTCTCCACAATTCATGTACGGTTCCAAGG
CTTACGTTAAGCACCCAGCTGACATTCCAGACTACTTGAAATTATCTTTCCCAGAAGGTTTCACCTGGGA
AAGAGTTATGAACTTCGAAGACGGCGGAGTTGTTGCTGTCACCCAAGACTCCTCCTTGCAAGATGGTCAA
TTCATCTACAAGGTCAAGTTGTTGGGTATTAATTTCCCATCAGATGGTCCAGTCATGCAAAAGAAGACCA
TGGGTTGGGAAGCTTCCACTGAAAGAATGTACCCAGAAGATGGTGCTTTGAAGGGTGAAATCAACCAAAG
ATTGAAATTAAAGGACGGTGGTCACTACGATGCTGAAGTCAAGACCACTTACAGAGCCAAGAAGCCAGTT
CAATTGCCAGGTGCCTACGATGTTGACATTAAATTGGACATCACTTCTCACAACGAAGATGGATCCGGTT
CATTGGGAAGAGGTAGAAGATCCAAATTGTAATAACTCGAGTGGCAGCTTTTGATTAAGCCTTCTAGTCC
AAAAAACACGTTTTTTTGTCATTTATTTCATTTTCTTAGAATAGTTTAGTTTATTCATTTTATAGTCACG
AATGTTTTATGATTCTATATAGGGTTGCAAACAAGCATTTTTCATTTTATGTTAAAACAATTTCAGGTTT
ACCTTTTATTCTGCTTGTGGTGACGCGTGTATCCGCCCGCTCTTTTGGTCACCCATGTATGCTGGATGCA
CACACTGGCTTAAGATGACAACGTCTTGGGGCCTTACCACCAGTGGACTTTCTTGCTGTTTGCTTTGTTC
TGGCCATTGTTTGCGTTTATATATTTATGTTAGATGTTTTTCTTATTAACTAGAAAGAAAGAATATAAAA
GGTTGAGGAAAGAGATGTATCCCGAAGAATACACAGTCTTTTATATATGTATTTCAACAAGGAGCCGTGG
AGGGTACTAAAAAGAAAAATCGCCCGGGCATTTCGTTATCTTCCACGCTAAAAGTCAAGGAGAGATATTA
CGGCCAGGATCGCAAAGGTGCAGAGCAAGGAAATGTGAGAAATTGTGAGAACGATAATGTATGGGACAAT
GCGAAAATGTGAGAACGAGAGCAAAAATCTTTTTTGTATCTCCCCGCCGAATTTGGAAACCGCGTTCTGA
AAACTTCGCATCTTCACATAGTAAAACTGTTCCGAGCGCTTCTCCCCATAATGGTTAGTGGTAAAAACCG
AAGTTGTTTACTTTAGCAAATGCCCGCGAATACGGTGGTAAATTGCCACCCCCCCTTCCCCATTCATTGG
GTAAAGACCAATTTGATGGATAAATTGGTTGTGGAAAAGGTCTAATTCTTTTTCCTATAAATACCGAGAT
ATTTTTTCTATATGATGGTTTCCGTCGCATTATTGTACTCTATAGTACTAAAGCAACAAACAAAAACAAG
CAACAAATATAATATAGTAAAATAGATCTATGCCACCACCATCAAGAAGTAGAATAAACAAAACAAGAAC
ATTAGGAATAGTGGGTACAGCTATAGCAGTGTTGGTCACGTCCTACTATATATATCAAAAGGTGACAGGT
TCTTCTAAAGGTGAAGAATTATTCACTGGTGTTGTCCCAATTTTGGTTGAATTAGATGGTGATGTTAATG
GTCACAAATTTTCTGTCTCCGGTGAAGGTGAAGGTGATGCTACTTACGGTAAATTGACCTTAAAATTGAT
TTGTACTACTGGTAAATTGCCAGTTCCATGGCCAACCTTAGTCACTACTTTAGGTTATGGTTTGCAATGT
TTTGCTAGATACCCAGATCATATGAAACAACATGACTTTTTCAAGTCTGCCATGCCAGAAGGTTATGTTC
AAGAAAGAACTATTTTTTTCAAAGATGACGGTAACTACAAGACCAGAGCTGAAGTCAAGTTTGAAGGTGA
TACCTTAGTTAATAGAATCGAATTAAAAGGTATTGATTTTAAAGAAGGTGGTAACATTTTAGGTCACAAA
TTGGAATACAACTATAACTCTCACAATGTTTACATCACTGCTGACAAACAAAAGAATGGTATCAAAGCTA
ACTTCAAAATTAGACACAACATTGAAGATGGTGGTGTTCAATTAGCTGACCATTATCAACAAAATACTCC
AATTGGTGATGGTCCAGTCTTGTTACCAGACAACCATTACTTATCCTATCAATCTGCCTTATCCAAAGAT
CCAAACGAAAAGAGAGATCACATGGTCTTGTTAGAATTTGTTACTGCTGCTGGTATTACCCATGGTATGG
ATGAATTGTACAAAGGATCCGGGTCAGGCTCCGGATCTGGCCCTCCCCCAGCTCTTCCGCCAAAAAGACG
AAGGTAATGGCAGTGCTTTTAACTAAGAATTATTAGTCTTTTCTGCTTATTTTTTCATCATAGTTTAGAA
CACTTTATATTAACGAATAGTTTATGAATCTATTTAGGTTTAAAAATTGATACAGTTTTATAAGTTACTT
TTTCAAAGACTCGTGCTGTCTATTGCATAATGCACTGGAAGGGGAAAAAAAAGGTGCACACGCGTGGCTT
TTTCTTGAATTTGCAGTTTGAAAAATGCTGAGCAGTTACAGAGATGTTACGAACCACTAGTGCACTGCAG
TACATCGAGGAGAACTTCTAGTATATCTACATACCTAATATTATTGCCTTATTAAAAATGGAATCCCAAC
AATTACATCAAAATCCACATTCTCTTCAAAATCAATTGTCCTGTACTTCCTTGTTCATGTGTGTTCAAAA
ACGTTATATTTATAGGATAATTATACTCTATTTCTCAACAAGTAATTGGTTGTTTGGCCGAGCGGTCTAA
GGCGCCTGATTCAAGAAATATCTTGACCGCAGTTAACTGTGGGAATACTCAGGTATCGTAAGATGCAAGA
GTTCGAATCTCTTAGCAACCATTATTTTTTTCCTCAACATAACGAGAACACACAGGGGCGCTATCGCACA
GAATCAAATTCGATGACTGGAAATTTTTTGTTAATTTCAGAGGTCGCCTGACGCATATACCTTTTTCAAC
TGAAAAATTGGGAGAAAAAGGAAAGGTGAGAGCGCCGGAACCGGCTTTTCATATAGAATAGAGAAGCGTT
CATGACTAAATGCTTGCATCACAATACTTGAAGTTGACAATATTATTTAAGGACCTATTGTTTTTTCCAA
TAGGTGGTTAGCAATCGTCTTACTTTCTAACTTTTCTTACCTTTTACATTTCAGCAATATATATATATAT
ATTTCAAGGATATACCATTCTAATGTCTGCCCCTAAGAAGATCGTCGTTTTGCCAGGTGACCACGTTGGT
CAAGAAATCACAGCCGAAGCCATTAAGGTTCTTAAAGCTATTTCTGATGTTCGTTCCAATGTCAAGTTCG
ATTTCGAAAATCATTTAATTGGTGGTGCTGCTATCGATGCTACAGGTGTTCCACTTCCAGATGAGGCGCT
GGAAGCCTCCAAGAAGGCTGATGCCGTTTTGTTAGGTGCTGTGGGTGGTCCTAAATGGGGAACCGGTAGT
GTTAGACCTGAACAAGGTTTACTAAAAATCCGTAAAGAACTTCAATTGTACGCCAACTTAAGACCATGTA
ACTTTGCATCCGACTCTCTTTTAGACTTATCTCCAATCAAGCCACAATTTGCTAAAGGTACTGACTTCGT
TGTTGTCAGAGAATTAGTGGGAGGTATTTACTTTGGTAAGAGAAAGGAAGACGATGGTGATGGTGTCGCT
TGGGATAGTGAACAATACACCGTTCCAGAAGTGCAAAGAATCACAAGAATGGCCGCTTTCATGGCCCTAC
AACATGAGCCACCATTGCCTATTTGGTCCTTGGATAAAGCTAATGTTTTGGCCTCTTCAAGATTATGGAG
AAAAACTGTGGAGGAAACCATCAAGAACGAATTTCCTACATTGAAGGTTCAACATCAATTGATTGATTCT
GCCGCCATGATCCTAGTTAAGAACCCAACCCACCTAAATGGTATTATAATCACCAGCAACATGTTTGGTG
ATATCATCTCCGATGAAGCCTCCGTTATCCCAGGTTCCTTGGGTTTGTTGCCATCTGCGTCCTTGGCCTC
TTTGCCAGACAAGAACACCGCATTTGGTTTGTACGAACCATGCCACGGTTCTGCTCCAGATTTGCCAAAG
AATAAGGTCAACCCTATCGCCACTATCTTGTCTGCTGCAATGATGTTGAAATTGTCATTGAACTTGCCTG
AAGAAGGTAAGGCCATTGAAGATGCAGTTAAAAAGGTTTTGGATGCAGGTATCAGAACTGGTGATTTAGG
TGGTTCCAACAGTACCACCGAAGTCGGTGATGCTGTCGCCGAAGAAGTTAAGAAAATCCTTGCTTAAAAA
GATTCTCTTTTTTTATGATATTTGTACATAAACTTTATAAATGAAATTCATAATAGAAACGACACGAAAT
TACAAAATGGAATATGTTCATAGGGTAGACGAAACTATATACGCAATCTACATACATTTATCAAGAAGGA
GAAAAAGGAGGATGTAAAGGAATACAGGTAAGCAAATTGATACTAATGGCTCAACGTGATAAGGAAAAAG
AATTGCACTTTAACATTAATATTGACAAGGAGGAGGGCACCACACAAAAAGTTAGGTGTAACAGAAAATC
ATGAAACTATGATTCCTAATTTATATATTGGAGGATTTTCTCTAAAAAAAAAAAAATACAACAAATAAAA
AACACTCAATGACCTGACCATTTGATGGAGTTTAAGTCAATACCTTCTTGAACCATTTCCCATAATGGTG
AAAGTTCCCTCAAGAATTTTACTCTGTCAGAAACGGCCTTAACGACGTAGTCGAGAGTACTCGTATCGCA
TGTCGGTGCGACACGAAATTACAAAATGGAATATGTTCATAGGGTAGACGAAACTATATACGCAATCTAC
ATACATTTATCAAGAAGGAGAAAAAGGAGGATGTAAAGGAATACAGGTAAGCAAATTGATACTAATGGCT
CAACGTGATAAGGAAAAAGAATTGCACTTTAACATTAATATTGACAAGGAGGAGGGCACCACACAAAAAG
TTAGGTGTAACAGAAAATCATGAAACTATGATTCCTAATTTATATATTGGAGGATTTTCTCTAAAAAAAA
AAAAATACAACAAATAAAAAACACTCAATGACCTGACCATTTGATGGAGTTTAAGTCAATACCTTCTTGA
ACCATTTCCCATAATGGTGAAAGTTCCCTCAAGAATTTTACTCTGTCAGAAACGGCCTTAACGACGTAGT
CGACCTCCTCTTCAGTACTAAATCTACCAATACCAAATCTGATGGAAGAATGGGCTAATGCATCATCCTT
ACCCAGCGCCGAGCGGCCGCGTGTTACAACCAATTAACCAATTCTGATTAGAAAAACTCATCGAGCATCA
AATGAAACTGCAATTTATTCATATCAGGATTATCAATACCATATTTTTGAAAAAGCCGTTTCTGTAATGA
AGGAGAAAACTCACCGAGGCAGTTCCATAGGATGGCAAGATCCTGGTATCGGTCTGCGATTCCGACTCGT
CCAACATCAATACAACCTATTAATTTCCCCTCGTCAAAAATAAGGTTATCAAGTGAGAAATCACCATGAG
TGACGACTGAATCCGGTGAGAATGGCAAAAGCTTATGCATTTCTTTCCAGACTTGTTCAACAGGCCAGCC
ATTACGCTCGTCATCAAAATCACTCGCATCAACCAAACCGTTATTCATTCGTGATTGCGCCTGAGCGAGG
CGAAATACGCGATCGCTGTTAAAAGGACAATTACAAACAGGAATCGAATGCAACCGGCGCAGGAACACTG
CCAGCGCATCAACAATATTTTCACCTGAATCAGGATATTCTTCTAATACCTGGAATGCTGTTTTCCCGGG
GATCGCAGTGGTGAGTAACCATGCATCATCAGGAGTACGGATAAAATGCTTGATGGTCGGAAGAGGCATA
AATTCCGTCAGCCAGTTTAGTCTGACCATCTCATCTGTAACATCATTGGCAACGCTACCTTTGCCATGTT
TCAGAAACAACTCTGGCGCATCGGGCTTCCCATACAATCGATAGATTGTCGCACCTGATTGCCCGACATT
ATCGCGAGCCCATTTATACCCATATAAATCAGCATCCATGTTGGAATTTAATCGCGGCCTGGAGCAAGAC
GTTTCCCGTTGAATATGGCTCATAACACCCCTTGTATTACTGTTTATGTAAGCAGACAGTTTTATTGTTC
ATGATGATATATTTTTATCTTGTGCAATGTAACATCAGAGATTTTGAGACACAACGTGGCTTTGTTGAAT
AAATCGAACTTTTGCTGAGTTGAAGGATCAGTCATGACCAAAATCCCTTAACGTGAGTTTTCGTTCCACT
GAGCGTCAGACCCCGTAGAAAAGATCAAAGGATCTTCTTGAGATCCTTTTTTTCTGCGCGTAATCTGCTG
CTTGCAAACAAAAAAACCACCGCTACCAGCGGTGGTTTGTTTGCCGGATCAAGAGCTACCAACTCTTTTT
CCGAAGGTAACTGGCTTCAGCAGAGCGCAGATACCAAATACTGTTCTTCTAGTGTAGCCGTAGTTAGGCC
ACCACTTCAAGAACTCTGTAGCACCGCCTACATACCTCGCTCTGCTAATCCTGTTACCAGTGGCTGCTGC
CAGTGGCGATAAGTCGTGTCTTACCGGGTTGGACTCAAGACGATAGTTACCGGATAAGGCGCAGCGGTCG
GGCTGAACGGGGGGTTCGTGCACACAGCCCAGCTTGGAGCGAACGACCTACACCGAACTGAGATACCTAC
AGCGTGAGCTATGAGAAAGCGCCACGCTTCCCGAAGGGAGAAAGGCGGACAGGTATCCGGTAAGCGGCAG
GGTCGGAACAGGAGAGCGCACGAGGGAGCTTCCAGGGGGAAACGCCTGGTATCTTTATAGTCCTGTCGGG
TTTCGCCACCTCTGACTTGAGCGTCGATTTTTGTGATGCTCGTCAGGGGGGCGGAGCCTATGGAAAAACG
CCAGCAACGCGGCCTTTTTACGGTTCCTGGCCTTTTGCTGGCCTTTTGCTCACATGTTCTTTCCTGCGTT
ATCCCCTGATTCTGTGGATAACCGTGCGGCCGCCAATACCCAGAAGAACAGTAAAATAAAGCAAGGTACG
TGAAATTAATATTTTTAAATGGTTCTAACCGATGCCGAAGAACTGCGCAGTCCGGTTATAACGTCTGACA
TGTCCTTTTTTGATTTGGAATCCAACCACTCAAGTGACTCTGTTCATTTACTTTGCGAAAAATATACCCA
CAAATTGCCCATCGAAAGTGAATCGCAAACCACCTTCAGACTGGCACCGACAAAGCAAAGATTATACAGA
CAGAGTACTTTATACGTACCGTTAAGTCTCAAGCAAAGGGTTTTCTTATTTACTGAACGGGTAAAGAGTA
TCTGGGCCGGCTTGCCAAGATGCAAACCGAATAAGTATTTCAAAGTTGCATTTGCCTTAGCCGTCCTGAC
ACCATTGGCTATTTGGATATTTTATATTGACTTTCGTGTACATTGATCACATCGACTGTTCTATTGGCAA
ATGAACCACGGGCATTGACTATTTTTCAGGTTACTACTATATATTATCATCACGGGCAAGGATTGTACCC
TGAATTCGCATCTAGACTGA
Features (pLannotate 1.2.2; 18 found; start..end, strand, type, name):
    158..571     -  CDS            YJC7_YEAST: Protein predicted: Swiss-Prot protein existence level 4. From Saccharomyces cerevisiae (strain ATCC 204508 / S288c) (Baker's yeast).
    732..1172    +  CDS            GAL4 DNA binding domain: DNA binding domain of the GAL4 transcriptional activator; Saccharomyces cerevisiae GAL4 (truncated)
   1218..2153    +  CDS            ERT2: mutated ligand-binding domain of the human estrogen receptor (Feil et al., 1997)
   2190..3098    +  CDS            MSN2 (fragment): MSN2_YEAST - Experimental evidence at protein level: Swiss-Prot protein existence level 1. Positive transcriptional factor that acts as a component of the stress responsive system. Recognizes and binds to the stress response element (STRE) which is involved in the response to various forms of stress (heat, oxidative, osmotic, etc.). Involved in the regulation of the CTT1, DDR2, HSP12 genes. May be regulated via WHI2- PSR1 complex phosphatase activity. From Saccharomyces cerevisiae (strain ATCC 204508 / S288c) (Baker's yeast).
   3120..3344    +  terminator     PGK1 terminator (fragment): S. cerevisae PGK1; transcription terminator for 3-phosphoglycerate kinase gene
   3458..3899    +  promoter       GAL1 promoter: S. cerevisiae GAL1; inducible promoter, regulated by Gal4
   3917..4540    +  CDS            sfCherry3C (fragment): sfCherry3C is a basic (constitutively fluorescent) fluorescent protein published in 2019, derived from Discosoma sp.. It is reported to be a monomer.
   4851..4907    -  CDS            ch3-I (fragment): H31_CHLRE - Experimental evidence at protein level: Swiss-Prot protein existence level 1. Core component of nucleosome. Nucleosomes wrap and compact DNA into chromatin, limiting DNA accessibility to the cellular machineries which require DNA as a template. Histones thereby play a central role in transcription regulation, DNA repair, DNA replication and chromosomal stability. DNA accessibility is regulated via a complex set of post-translational modifications of histones, also called histone code, and nucleosome remodeling. From Chlamydomonas reinhardtii (Chlamydomonas smithii).
   5560..5679    +  CDS            PEX22 (fragment): PEX22_YEAST - Experimental evidence at protein level: Swiss-Prot protein existence level 1. Involved in peroxisome biogenesis. From Saccharomyces cerevisiae (strain ATCC 204508 / S288c) (Baker's yeast).
   5674..6384    +  CDS            Venus: Venus is a basic (constitutively fluorescent) yellow fluorescent protein published in 2002, derived from Aequorea victoria. It is reported to be a rapidly-maturing weak dimer with moderate acid sensitivity.
   6748..6825    +  CDS            YO192_YEAST (fragment): Experimental evidence at protein level: Swiss-Prot protein existence level 1. From Saccharomyces cerevisiae (strain ATCC 204508 / S288c) (Baker's yeast).
   6965..7372    +  promoter       LEU2 promoter: S. cerevisiae LEU2
   7373..8464    +  CDS            LEU2: LEU3_YEAST - Experimental evidence at protein level: Swiss-Prot protein existence level 1. Catalyzes the oxidation of 3-carboxy-2-hydroxy-4- methylpentanoate (3-isopropylmalate) to 3-carboxy-4-methyl-2- oxopentanoate. The product decarboxylates to 4-methyl-2 oxopentanoate. From Saccharomyces cerevisiae (strain ATCC 204508 / S288c) (Baker's yeast).
   8829..8942    -  CDS            NFS1 (fragment): NFS1_YEAST - Also known as SPL1 From Saccharomyces cerevisiae (strain ATCC 204508 / S288c) (Baker's yeast).
   9268..9459    -  CDS            NFS1 (fragment): NFS1_YEAST - Also known as SPL1 From Saccharomyces cerevisiae (strain ATCC 204508 / S288c) (Baker's yeast).
   9498..10313   -  CDS            KanR: aminoglycoside phosphotransferase; aph(3')-Ia; confers resistance to kanamycin in bacteria or G418 (Geneticin®) in eukaryotes
  10538..11126   +  rep_origin     ori: high-copy-number ColE1/pMB1/pBR322/pUC origin of replication
  11289..11663   +  CDS            YC021_YEAST: Protein predicted: Swiss-Prot protein existence level 4. From Saccharomyces cerevisiae (strain ATCC 204508 / S288c) (Baker's yeast).
