[The description below was written by a language model from this plasmid's Addgene catalogue record and pLannotate feature annotations shown in this document.]
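Description:
pKS1139 is a yeast expression plasmid assembled by Golden Gate cloning on the in-house TMP137 backbone. It is propagated in E. coli through a high-copy ColE1/pUC-type origin with kanamycin resistance, and is selected in Saccharomyces cerevisiae by the LEU2 auxotrophic marker under its own promoter. No yeast replication origin (2μ or CEN/ARS) appears in the feature table. Fragments of yeast genomic sequence are annotated next to LEU2 and at the plasmid ends (NFS1, which neighbours LEU2, and small predicted ORFs). These could be homology arms for chromosomal integration, but the record does not state this.

The payload has three expression units. The first encodes GEM, a synthetic transcription factor that fuses the Gal4 DNA-binding domain, an estrogen receptor ligand-binding domain (annotated as ERT2) and an Msn2 activation region, followed by a PGK1 terminator. This type of chimeric activator lets GAL promoters be switched on by hormone rather than by galactose. The promoter driving GEM is not annotated. The second unit places the large fragment of split sfCherry3C, sfCherry3C(1-10), under the GAL1 promoter. It carries an enhanced PTS1 signal (ePTS1) that directs it into the peroxisome. The third unit encodes the first 36 residues of ScPex22, a peroxisomal membrane anchor, fused to Venus and a high-affinity SH3-binding peptide. Its promoter is also not annotated.

According to the stated purpose, the Pex22 fusion acts as a peroxisomal "chauffeur". Presumably it recruits SH3-domain-tagged partners to the organelle, while the lumenal sfCherry3C(1-10) could report delivery of a complementary fragment through restored red fluorescence. The record does not describe such a partner construct.
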