Addgene plasmid #239500: pKS1139
Purpose: Express GAL-inducible peroxisomal sfCherry3C large fragment and Pex22 peroxisomal chauffeur with high affinity SH3 peptide
Depositing lab: John Dueber. Depositing organization: University of California, Berkeley.
Backbone
  Vector backbone: TMP137
  Backbone manufacturer: Internal
  Vector type: Yeast Expression
  Selectable markers: LEU2
Growth in bacteria
  Bacterial resistance: Kanamycin, 50 μg/mL
  Growth temperature: 37°C
  Growth strain: DH5alpha
  Copy number: High Copy
Gene/Insert
  Gene/Insert name: sfCherry3C(1-10)-ePTS1
  Species: Synthetic
  Cloning method: Golden Gate
Terms and licenses: Academic/Nonprofit Terms; Industry Terms: Not Available to Industry
Depositor comments: Additional inserts: 1) GEM; 2) ScPex22(1-36)-Venus-SH3pep
How to cite: pKS1139 was a gift from John Dueber (Addgene plasmid # 239500 ; http://n2t.net/addgene:239500 ; RRID:Addgene_239500)
